Addgene plasmid #179280: pOUPc-Rh159-GFP
Purpose: All in one "tet-on" lentivirus vector that expresses rhesus cytomegalovirus Rh159 fused to an eGFP tag at its cytoplasmic tail. Rh159 is an ER resident protein that binds NKG2D activating ligands.
Depositing lab: Jeremy Kamil. Depositing organization: Louisiana State University Health Sciences Center, Shreveport. Publication: The Human Cytomegalovirus Nonstructural Glycoprotein UL148 Reorganizes the Endoplasmic Reticulum. Zhang H, Read C, Nguyen CC, Siddiquey MNA, Shang C, Hall CM, von Einem J, Kamil JP. mBio. 2019 Dec 10;10(6). pii: mBio.02110-19. doi: 10.1128/mBio.02110-19. PubMed 31822584.
Backbone
  Vector backbone: pOUPc
  Backbone manufacturer: Steve Elledge lab made pInducer20 from which this was derived
  Backbone size w/o insert (bp): 12092
  Total vector size (bp): 13790
  Modifications to backbone: reverse tet transactivator 3G and TRE 3G
  Vector type: Mammalian Expression, Lentiviral ; all-in-one "tet" on lentiviral vector
  Selectable markers: Puromycin
Growth in bacteria
  Bacterial resistance: Ampicillin, 100 μg/mL
  Growth temperature: 30°C
  Growth strain: NEB Stable
  Growth instructions: can be grown 30-32 deg C
  Copy number: High Copy
Gene/Insert
  Gene/Insert name: Rh159 fused to eGFP (alt name: Rh159)
  Species: Macacine betaherpesvirus 3 (Rhesus cytomegalovirus)
  Insert size (bp): 1698
  GenBank ID: NC_006150
  Promoter: Tet Responsive Element 3G
  Tag / fusion protein: eGFP (C terminal on insert)
  Cloning method: Restriction Enzyme; 5′ cloning site AgeI (not destroyed); 3′ cloning site MluI (not destroyed)
  Sequencing primers: 5′ TCAGGTAGTGAACCGTCAG; 3′ TGATACTGGGGTTCTAAGGC
Terms and licenses: Academic/Nonprofit Terms; Industry Terms: Not Available to Industry
How to cite: pOUPc-Rh159-GFP was a gift from Jeremy Kamil (Addgene plasmid # 179280 ; http://n2t.net/addgene:179280 ; RRID:Addgene_179280)
