[The description below was written by a language model from this plasmid's Addgene catalogue record and pLannotate feature annotations shown in this document.]
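Description:
pOUPc-Rh159-GFP is an all-in-one "tet-on" HIV-1-based lentiviral vector for doxycycline-inducible expression in mammalian cells. It is built on the pOUPc backbone, a pInducer20 derivative updated with the third-generation TRE3G promoter and reverse tet transactivator. The plasmid is about 13.8 kb and is maintained in E. coli through a high-copy ColE1/pUC-type origin with ampicillin resistance; an f1 origin is also present. The lentiviral portion comprises a truncated 5' LTR, the Ψ packaging signal with a gag fragment, the RRE for Rev-dependent export, the cPPT/CTS, a WPRE, and a self-inactivating ΔU3 3' LTR followed by a bGH polyadenylation signal.

The payload is the rhesus cytomegalovirus Rh159 open reading frame fused at its C terminus (cytoplasmic tail) to EGFP, cloned between AgeI and MluI sites downstream of the TRE3G promoter. The feature table annotates only the EGFP part of this fusion; the unannotated stretch between the promoter and EGFP presumably holds Rh159. Downstream, a human UbC promoter constitutively drives a bicistronic unit encoding the reverse tetracycline transactivator, with loxP sequences annotated on either side of it, followed by an EMCV IRES and puromycin N-acetyltransferase. Transduced cells can therefore be selected with puromycin and carry the activator that switches on Rh159-GFP when doxycycline is added. The annotation also detects an EM7-driven bleomycin/Zeocin resistance gene in reverse orientation upstream of the TRE3G promoter, plus an SV40 promoter with hygromycin and ble fragments outside the LTRs, which appear to be backbone remnants; puromycin is the only recorded mammalian marker.

Rh159 is described as an ER-resident protein that binds NKG2D-activating ligands. The associated study concerns reorganization of the endoplasmic reticulum by the human cytomegalovirus glycoprotein UL148, so this construct is suited to inducible expression and fluorescent visualization of Rh159.
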