Features (pLannotate 1.2.2; 36 found; start..end, strand, type, name):
     83..130     -  promoter       EM7 promoter: synthetic bacterial promoter&nbsp
    182..557     +  promoter       TRE3G promoter: 3rd-generation Tet-responsive promoter that can be activated by binding of Tet-On® 3G
   1547..2263    +  CDS            EGFP: EGFP is a basic (constitutively fluorescent) green fluorescent protein published in 1996, derived from Aequorea victoria. It is reported to be a rapidly-maturing weak dimer with moderate acid sensitivity.
   2281..3492    +  promoter       UbC promoter: human ubiquitin C promoter
   3499..3532    -  protein_bind   loxP: Cre-mediated recombination occurs in the 8-bp core sequence (GCATACAT). Cre recombinase
   3539..4236    +  CDS            rtTA3 (fragment): reverse tetracycline transactivator 3 activates expression from Tet-responsive promoters in the presence of doxycycline
   4166..4276    +  CDS            VP48: 3 tandem repeats of the minimal activation domain of herpes simplex virus VP16 (Cheng et al., 2013)
   4286..4316    +  protein_bind   loxP (fragment): Cre-mediated recombination occurs in the 8-bp core sequence (GCATACAT). Cre recombinase
   4334..4906    +  misc_feature   IRES: internal ribosome entry site (IRES) of the encephalomyocarditis virus (EMCV)
   4915..5511    +  CDS            PuroR: puromycin N-acetyltransferase; pac from Streptomyces alboniger; confers resistance to puromycin
   5533..6121    +  misc_feature   WPRE: woodchuck hepatitis virus posttranscriptional regulatory element
   6138..6326    +  CDS            nef (fragment): NEF_HV1Z2 - Experimental evidence at protein level: Swiss-Prot protein existence level 1. Extracellular Nef protein targets CD4(+) T-lymphocytes for apoptosis by interacting with CXCR4 surface receptors. From Human immunodeficiency virus type 1 group M subtype D (isolate Z2/CDC-Z34) (HIV-1).
   6328..6561    +  LTR            3' LTR (ΔU3): self-inactivating 3' long terminal repeat (LTR) from HIV-1
   6668..6892    +  polyA_signal   bGH poly(A) signal: bovine growth hormone polyadenylation signal
   6896..6917    +  promoter       SV40 promoter (fragment): SV40 enhancer and early promoter
   6938..7366    +  rep_origin     f1 ori (sequence partly withheld): f1 bacteriophage origin of replication; arrow indicates direction of (+) strand synthesis
   7380..7709    +  promoter       SV40 promoter: SV40 enhancer and early promoter
   7786..8402    +  CDS            HygR (fragment): aminoglycoside phosphotransferase from E. coli confers resistance to hygromycin
   8412..8537    +  CDS            ble (fragment): BLE_KLEPN - Experimental evidence at protein level: Swiss-Prot protein existence level 1. Binding protein with a strong affinity to the bleomycin family of antibiotics. Binds to CL990; an antimitotic-antibiotic compound. From Klebsiella pneumoniae.
   8532..8613    +  polyA_signal   SV40 poly(A) signal: SV40 polyadenylation signal
   8724..8746    -  protein_bind   lac operator (fragment): The lac repressor binds to the lac operator to inhibit transcription in E. coli. This inhibition can be relieved by adding lactose or isopropyl-β-D-thiogalactopyranoside (IPTG). lac repressor encoded by lacI
   8750..8780    -  promoter       lac promoter: promoter for the E. coli lac operon
   8795..8816    -  protein_bind   CAP binding site: CAP binding activates transcription in the presence of cAMP. E. coli catabolite activator protein
   8829..8921    -  CDS            lacI (fragment): lac repressor; lacI; The lac repressor binds to the lac operator to inhibit transcription in E. coli. This inhibition can be relieved by adding lactose or isopropyl-β-D-thiogalactopyranoside (IPTG).
   9104..9692    -  rep_origin     ori: high-copy-number ColE1/pMB1/pBR322/pUC origin of replication
   9863..10723   -  CDS            AmpR: β-lactamase; bla; confers resistance to ampicillin, carbenicillin, and related antibiotics
  10724..10828   -  promoter       AmpR promoter: bla
  10876..11010   +  polyA_signal   SV40 poly(A) signal: SV40 polyadenylation signal
  11177..11506   +  CDS            nef (fragment): NEF_HV1BR - Experimental evidence at protein level: Swiss-Prot protein existence level 1. Extracellular Nef protein targets CD4(+) T-lymphocytes for apoptosis by interacting with CXCR4 surface receptors (PubMed:14990729). From Human immunodeficiency virus type 1 group M subtype B (isolate BRU/LAI) (HIV-1).
  11554..11811   +  LTR            5' LTR (truncated): truncated 5' long terminal repeat (LTR) from HIV-1
  11858..11983   +  misc_feature   HIV-1 Ψ: packaging signal of human immunodeficiency virus type 1
  12037..12364   +  CDS            HIV-1 gag (fragment): gag protein from human immunodeficiency virus 1; gag
  12539..12772   +  misc_feature   RRE: The Rev response element (RRE) of HIV-1 allows for Rev-dependent mRNA export from the nucleus to the cytoplasm.
  13149..13249   +  CDS            Rev (fragment): human immunodeficiency virus 1 (HIV-1) Rev protein; rev; enhances nuclear export of unspliced and incompletely spliced viral mRNAs
  13299..13416   +  misc_feature   cPPT/CTS: central polypurine tract and central termination sequence of HIV-1
  13481..63      -  CDS            BleoR (across the origin): antibiotic-binding protein; Sh ble from Streptoalloteichus hindustanus; confers resistance to bleomycin, phleomycin, and Zeocin™
>Addgene plasmid #179280 | pOUPc-Rh159-GFP | addgene full sequence | sequence record 355070 | Addgene NGS Result
CTCGACCGCTCCGGCGACGTCGCGCGCGGTGAGCACCGGAACGGCACTGGTCAACTTGGCCATGGTGGCC
CTCCTATAGTGAGTCGTATTATACTATGCCGATATACTATGCCGATGATTAATTGTCAACACGTGCTGCA
GGTCCGAGGTTCTAGGCTAGCGAGACTAGCGACGAGTTGGCTTTACTCCCTATCAGTGATAGAGAACGTA
TGAAGAGTTTACTCCCTATCAGTGATAGAGAACGTATGCAGACTTTACTCCCTATCAGTGATAGAGAACG
TATAAGGAGTTTACTCCCTATCAGTGATAGAGAACGTATGACCAGTTTACTCCCTATCAGTGATAGAGAA
CGTATCTACAGTTTACTCCCTATCAGTGATAGAGAACGTATATCCAGTTTACTCCCTATCAGTGATAGAG
AACGTATAAGCTTTAGGCGTGTACGGTGGGCGCCTATAAAAGCAGAGCTCAGGTAGTGAACCGTCAGATC
GCCTGGAGCAATTCCACAACACTTTTGTCTTATACCAACTTTCCGTACCACTTCCTACCCTCGTAAACCG
GTGCCACCATGGCCTACAACAGCTTCCTTCTCAGCTGCCTTACCATCGCACTTTTACTGCACGGTCTTCC
AACATCAACTAGCGCTAAAGACATGGCAGGCTACGTACACGTTCATATGCTTAACGCACCTGAAGACGCC
GCTTCTACGTCTGCGCCAGTTATCCAACTAGCCAACGGCTTTATTACCTGCAGAAAATTTACAGAGCTCG
GTTGGGCACTGTGTACTAGCTGGGATGATATGGAGTGTTTTCCGTTTTGGCGAAGGACTTTCTCGGAAAC
TAAAAATATCACTGTGCTTTCAGACGATCCATACTATGCCGGCGTTGTGTTGACAGTACGGACGCTTCTT
GGTGACTCCCTAGAGCTTACATCTTATCTCGGGGTCAGGCCTTCGATTGCCAATGTGGGCTACTATGTAA
TGTACCTGTCATATGCTAAGGCGCTCCCGGCAAAATTTACCCACAACGATGTGGACTATGTGAGGTTTGC
CATATACCTTCACACCGAAATTGATGCGCAGCAAACTCCTGACAACAACTTCGTCTTTACGTTCGCCACA
CCCGGGACATTTGAAACCCCAGACCTCATGAGTAGTTTTGTGATTGGAACCGATGATGGACAAAATAGCA
CCTTGAATTTCACCACTGTTGGCGGAGAAAAACACCGCTACAACAACGTGGAGCTCAGCTCAGAAATGAA
GGGCAATTGTGTGTATCACTCGGCTATTATCCGGAACGTCGCCAGCTCGCAATCTTGGGTGTCGTTTGAC
TTCTCCCTATATTGGCGACGTACCAAAATTGCATATAGTTACGTGCAGTATTATTTCCCGAAACCACTCC
ATTCACCTGAACCCATAGGTCCTGCCTGGCAGAGAATCTACCATTACTTTAGCCTCCTGACGCAGCTTCG
CTACGGAACAGTAGCGATCACCGTGGTGCTCATTTTCCTTATAGGTGCACTTCTAAAACGCAGTCGTGAA
GCTCATATGGTGAGCAAGGGGGAGGAGCTTTTTACTGGCGTTGTTCCCATCCTGGTTGAGTTGGATGGGG
ATGTCAACGGCCACAAGTTCAGCGTTTCTGGAGAAGGAGAAGGCGACGCAACCTATGGGAAGCTCACTTT
GAAATTCATATGCACCACCGGTAAACTCCCAGTCCCCTGGCCTACCCTGGTCACTACCTTGACATATGGA
GTTCAGTGCTTTTCTCGATACCCCGACCACATGAAGCAGCACGATTTTTTCAAATCTGCAATGCCCGAGG
GCTATGTACAAGAGAGGACCATTTTCTTCAAAGACGACGGCAATTACAAGACCAGGGCCGAGGTCAAATT
TGAAGGGGACACTCTTGTGAATCGGATCGAACTTAAAGGGATCGATTTCAAAGAGGACGGAAACATACTG
GGGCATAAGCTGGAATACAACTACAATAGCCATAATGTTTACATTATGGCAGACAAGCAGAAAAACGGTA
TTAAGGTCAACTTCAAGATACGGCATAACATTGAAGATGGGTCAGTCCAGCTTGCTGACCATTATCAGCA
GAATACACCCATTGGCGATGGTCCCGTGCTTTTGCCTGACAACCACTACCTTTCTACCCAAAGCGCATTG
TCAAAAGATCCTAACGAGAAGAGAGATCATATGGTCCTTTTGGAGTTCGTAACCGCAGCTGGTATAACTC
TGGGTATGGACGAGCTGTATAAGTAAACGCGTTAAGATCTGGCCTCCGCGCCGGGTTTTGGCGCCTCCCG
CGGGCGCCCCCCTCCTCACGGCGAGCGCTGCCACGTCAGACGAAGGGCGCAGCGAGCGTCCTGATCCTTC
CGCCCGGACGCTCAGGACAGCGGCCCGCTGCTCATAAGACTCGGCCTTAGAACCCCAGTATCAGCAGAAG
GACATTTTAGGACGGGACTTGGGTGACTCTAGGGCACTGGTTTTCTTTCCAGAGAGCGGAACAGGCGAGG
AAAAGTAGTCCCTTCTCGGCGATTCTGCGGAGGGATCTCCGTGGGGCGGTGAACGCCGATGATTATATAA
GGACGCGCCGGGTGTGGCACAGCTAGTTCCGTCGCAGCCGGGATTTGGGTCGCGGTTCTTGTTTGTGGAT
CGCTGTGATCGTCACTTGGTGAGTAGCGGGCTGCTGGGCTGGCCGGGGCTTTCGTGGCCGCCGGGCCGCT
CGGTGGGACGGAAGCGTGTGGAGAGACCGCCAAGGGCTGTAGTCTGGGTCCGCGAGCAAGGTTGCCCTGA
ACTGGGGGTTGGGGGGAGCGCAGCAAAATGGCGGCTGTTCCCGAGTCTTGAATGGAAGACGCTTGTGAGG
CGGGCTGTGAGGTCGTTGAAACAAGGTGGGGGGCATGGTGGGCGGCAAGAACCCAAGGTCTTGAGGCCTT
CGCTAATGCGGGAAAGCTCTTATTCGGGTGAGATGGGCTGGGGCACCATCTGGGGACCCTGACGTGAAGT
TTGTCACTGACTGGAGAACTCGGTTTGTCGTCTGTTGCGGGGGCGGCAGTTATGGCGGTGCCGTTGGGCA
GTGCACCCGTACCTTTGGGAGCGCGCGCCCTCGTCGTGTCGTGACGTCACCCGTTCTGTTGGCTTATAAT
GCAGGGTGGGGCCACCTGCCGGTAGGTGTGTGGTAGGCTTTTCTCCGTCGCAGGACGCAGGGTTCGGGCC
TAGGGTAGGCTCTCCTGAATCGACAGGCGCCGGACCTCTGGTGAGGGGAGGGATAAGTGAGGCGTCAGTT
TCTTTGGTCGGTTTTATGTACCTATCTTCTTAAGTAGCTGAAGCTCCGGTTTTGAACTATGCGCTCGGGG
TTGGCGAGTGTGTTTTGTGAAGTTTTTTAGGCACCTTTTGAAATGTAATCATTTGGGTCAATATGTAATT
TTCAGTGTTAGACTAGTAAATTGTCCGCTAAATTCTGGCCGTTTTTGGCTTTTTTGTTAGACGGATCCAT
AACTTCGTATAATGTATGCTATACGAAGTTATGCCACCATGTCTAGACTGGACAAGAGCAAAGTCATAAA
CGGAGCTCTGGAATTACTCAATGGTGTCGGTATCGAAGGCCTGACGACAAGGAAACTCGCTCAAAAGCTG
GGAGTTGAGCAGCCTACCCTGTACTGGCACGTGAAGAACAAGCGGGCCCTGCTCGATGCCCTGCCAATCG
AGATGCTGGACAGGCATCATACCCACTTCTGCCCCCTGGAAGGCGAGTCATGGCAAGACTTTCTGCGGAA
CAACGCCAAGTCATACCGCTGTGCTCTCCTCTCACATCGCGACGGGGCTAAAGTGCATCTCGGCACCCGC
CCAACAGAGAAACAGTACGAAACCCTGGAAAATCAGCTCGCGTTCCTGTGTCAGCAAGGCTTCTCCCTGG
AGAACGCACTGTACGCTCTGTCCGCCGTGGGCCACTTTACACTGGGCTGCGTATTGGAGGAACAGGAGCA
TCAAGTAGCAAAAGAGGAAAGAGAGACACCTACCACCGATTCTATGCCCCCACTTCTGAGACAAGCAATT
GAGCTGTTCGACCGGCAGGGAGCCGAACCTGCCTTCCTTTTCGGCCTGGAACTAATCATATGTGGCCTGG
AGAAACAGCTAAAGTGCGAAAGCGGCGGGCCGACCGACGCCCTTGACGATTTTGACTTAGACATGCTCCC
AGCCGATGCCCTTGACGACTTTGACCTTGATATGCTGCCTGCTGACGCTCTTGACGATTTTGACCTTGAC
ATGCTCCCCGGGTAAATAACTTCGTATAGCATACATTATACGAAGTATGGCGCGCCAATTCCGCCCCTCT
CCCTCCCCCCCCCCTAACGTTACTGGCCGAAGCCGCTTGGAATAAGGCCGGTGTGCGTTTGTCTATATGT
TATTTTCCACCATATTGCCGTCTTTTGGCAATGTGAGGGCCCGGAAACCTGGCCCTGTCTTCTTGACGAG
CATTCCTAGGGGTCTTTCCCCTCTCGCCAAAGGAATGCAAGGTCTGTTGAATGTCGTGAAGGAAGCAGTT
CCTCTGGAAGCTTCTTGAAGACAAACAACGTCTGTAGCGACCCTTTGCAGGCAGCGGAACCCCCCACCTG
GCGACAGGTGCCTCTGCGGCCAAAAGCCACGTGTATAAGATACACCTGCAAAGGCGGCACAACCCCAGTG
CCACGTTGTGAGTTGGATAGTTGTGGAAAGAGTCAAATGGCTCTCCTCAAGCGTATTCAACAAGGGGCTG
AAGGATGCCCAGAAGGTACCCCATTGTATGGGATCTGATCTGGGGCCTCGGTGCACATGCTTTACATGTG
TTTAGTCGAGGTTAAAAAAACGTCTAGGCCCCCCGAACCACGGGGACGTGGTTTTCCTTTGAAAAACACG
ATAATACCATGGCCACCGAGTACAAGCCCACGGTGCGCCTCGCCACCCGCGACGACGTCCCCCGGGCCGT
ACGCACCCTCGCCGCCGCGTTCGCCGACTACCCCGCCACGCGCCACACCGTCGACCCGGACCGCCACATC
GAGCGGGTCACCGAGCTGCAAGAACTCTTCCTCACGCGCGTCGGGCTCGACATCGGCAAGGTGTGGGTCG
CGGACGACGGCGCCGCGGTGGCGGTCTGGACCACGCCGGAGAGCGTCGAAGCGGGGGCGGTGTTCGCCGA
GATCGGCTCGCGCATGGCCGAGTTGAGCGGTTCCCGGCTGGCCGCGCAGCAACAGATGGAAGGCCTCCTG
GCGCCGCACCGGCCCAAGGAGCCCGCGTGGTTCCTGGCCACCGTCGGCGTCTCGCCCGACCACCAGGGCA
AGGGTCTGGGCAGCGCCGTCGTGCTCCCCGGAGTGGAGGCGGCCGAGCGCGCTGGGGTGCCCGCCTTCCT
GGAGACCTCCGCGCCCCGCAACCTCCCCTTCTACGAGCGGCTCGGCTTCACCGTCACCGCCGACGTCGAG
GTGCCCGAAGGACCGCGCACCTGGTGCATGACCCGCAAGCCCGGTGCCTGATTAATTAAGCGCGTCTGGA
ACAATCAACCTCTGGATTACAAAATTTGTGAAAGATTGACTGGTATTCTTAACTATGTTGCTCCTTTTAC
GCTATGTGGATACGCTGCTTTAATGCCTTTGTATCATGCTATTGCTTCCCGTATGGCTTTCATTTTCTCC
TCCTTGTATAAATCCTGGTTGCTGTCTCTTTATGAGGAGTTGTGGCCCGTTGTCAGGCAACGTGGCGTGG
TGTGCACTGTGTTTGCTGACGCAACCCCCACTGGTTGGGGCATTGCCACCACCTGTCAGCTCCTTTCCGG
GACTTTCGCTTTCCCCCTCCCTATTGCCACGGCGGAACTCATCGCCGCCTGCCTTGCCCGCTGCTGGACA
GGGGCTCGGCTGTTGGGCACTGACAATTCCGTGGTGTTGTCGGGGAAGCTGACGTCCTTTCCATGGCTGC
TCGCCTGTGTTGCCACCTGGATTCTGCGCGGGACGTCCTTCTGCTACGTCCCTTCGGCCCTCAATCCAGC
GGACCTTCCTTCCCGCGGCCTGCTGCCGGCTCTGCGGCCTCTTCCGCGTCTTCGCCTTCGCCCTCAGACG
AGTCGGATCTCCCTTTGGGCCGCCTCCCCGCCTGGAATTAATTCTGCAGTCGAGACCTAGAAAAACATGG
AGCAATCACAAGTAGCAATACAGCAGCTACCAATGCTGATTGTGCCTGGCTAGAAGCACAAGAGGAGGAG
GAGGTGGGTTTTCCAGTCACACCTCAGGTACCTTTAAGACCAATGACTTACAAGGCAGCTGTAGATCTTA
GCCACTTTTTAAAAGAAAAGAGGGGACTGGAAGGGCTAATTCACTCCCAACGAAGACAAGATCTGCTTTT
TGCTTGTACTGGGTCTCTCTGGTTAGACCAGATCTGAGCCTGGGAGCTCTCTGGCTAACTAGGGAACCCA
CTGCTTAAGCCTCAATAAAGCTTGCCTTGAGTGCTTCAAGTAGTGTGTGCCCGTCTGTTGTGTGACTCTG
GTAACTAGAGATCCCTCAGACCCTTTTAGTCAGTGTGGAAAATCTCTAGCAGTAGTAGTTCATGTCATCT
TATTATTCAGTATTTATAACTTGCAAAGAAATGAATATCAGAGAGTGAGAGGCCTTGACATTGTTTAAAC
CCGCTGATCAGCCTCGACTGTGCCTTCTAGTTGCCAGCCATCTGTTGTTTGCCCCTTCCCCGTGCCTTCC
TTGACCCTGGAAGGTGCCACTCCCACTGTCCTTTCCTAATAAAATGAGGAAATTGCATCGCATTGTCTGA
GTAGGTGTCATTCTATTCTGGGGGGTGGGGTGGGGCAGGACAGCAAGGGGGAGGATTGGGAAGACAATAG
CAGGCATGCTGGGGATGCGGTGGGCTCTATGGCTTCTGAGGCGGAAAGAACCAGCTGGGGCTCTAGGGGG
TATCCCC
[124 nt withheld, positions 6938-7061]
C
[91 nt withheld, positions 7063-7153]
A
[49 nt withheld, positions 7155-7203]
CCTTTGACGTTGGAGTCCACGTTCTTT
[37 nt withheld, positions 7231-7267]
ACCCTATCTCGGTCTATTCTTTTGATTTATAAGGGATTTTGCCGATTTCGGCCTATTGGTTAAAAAATGA
GCTGATTTAACAAAAATTTAACGCGAATTAATTCTGTGGAATGTGTGTCAGTTAGGGTGTGGAAAGTCCC
CAGGCTCCCCAGCAGGCAGAAGTATGCAAAGCATGCATCTCAATTAGTCAGCAACCAGGTGTGGAAAGTC
CCCAGGCTCCCCAGCAGGCAGAAGTATGCAAAGCATGCATCTCAATTAGTCAGCAACCATAGTCCCGCCC
CTAACTCCGCCCATCCCGCCCCTAACTCCGCCCAGTTCCGCCCATTCTCCGCCCCATGGCTGACTAATTT
TTTTTATTTATGCAGAGGCCGAGGCCGCCTCTGCCTCTGAGCTATTCCAGAAGTAGTGAGGAGGCTTTTT
TGGAGGCCTAGGCTTTTGCAAAAAGCTCCCGGGAGCTTGTATATCCATTTTCGGATCTGATCAGCACGTG
ATGAAAAAGCCTGAACTCACCGCGACGTGACCGCAAGGAATCGGTCAATACACTACATGGCGTGATTTCA
TATGCGCGATTGCTGATCCCCATGTGTATCACTGGCAAACTGTGATGGACGACACCGTCAGTGCGTCCGT
CGCGCAGGCTCTCGATGAGCTGATGCTTTGGGCCGAGGACTGCCCCGAAGTCCGGCACCTCGTGCACGCG
GATTTCGGCTCCAACAATGTCCTGACGGACAATGGCCGCATAACAGCGGTCATTGACTGGAGCGAGGCGA
TGTTCGGGGATTCCCAATACGAGGTCGCCAACATCTTCTTCTGGAGGCCGTGGTTGGCTTGTATGGAGCA
GCAGACGCGCTACTTCGAGCGGAGGCATCCGGAGCTTGCAGGATCGCCGCGGCTCCGGGCGTATATGCTC
CGCATTGGTCTTGACCAACTCTATCAGAGCTTGGTTGACGGCAATTTCGATGATGCAGCTTGGGCGCAGG
GTCGATGCGACGCAATCGTCCGATCCGGAGCCGGGACTGTCGGGCGTACACAAATCGCCCGCAGAAGCGC
GGCCGTCTGGACCGATGGCTGTGTAGAAGTACTCGCCGATAGTGGAAACCGACGCCCCAGCACTCGTCCG
AGGGCAAAGGAATAGCACGTGCTACGAGATTTCGATTCCACCGCCGCCTTCTATGAAAGGTTGGGCTTCG
GAATCGTTTTCCGGGACGCCGGCTGGATGATCCTCCAGCGCGGGGATCTCATGCTGGAGTTCTTCGCCCA
CCCCAACTTGTTTATTGCAGCTTATAATGGTTACAAATAAAGCAATAGCATCACAAATTTCACAAATAAA
GCATTTTTTTCACTGCATTCTAGTTGTGGTTTGTCCAAACTAATCAATGTATCTTATCATGTCTGTATAC
CGTCGACCTCTAGCTAGAGCTTGGCGTAATCATGGTCATAGCTGTTTCCTGTGTGAAATTGTTATCCGCT
CACAATTCCACACAACATACGAGCCGGAAGCATAAAGTGTAAAGCCTGGGGTGCCTAATGAGTGAGCTAA
CTCACATTAATTGCGTTGCGCTCACTGCCCGCTTTCCAGTCGGGAAACCTGTCGTGCCAGCTGCATTAAT
GAATCGGCCAACGCGCGGGGAGAGGCGGTTTGCGTATTGGGCGCTCTTCCGCTTCCTCGCTCACTGACTC
GCTGCGCTCGGTCGTTCGGCTGCGGCGAGCGGTATCAGCTCACTCAAAGGCGGTAATACGGTTATCCACA
GAATCAGGGGATAACGCAGGAAAGAACATGTGAGCAAAAGGCCAGCAAAAGGCCAGGAACCGTAAAAAGG
CCGCGTTGCTGGCGTTTTTCCATAGGCTCCGCCCCCCTGACGAGCATCACAAAAATCGACGCTCAAGTCA
GAGGTGGCGAAACCCGACAGGACTATAAAGATACCAGGCGTTTCCCCCTGGAAGCTCCCTCGTGCGCTCT
CCTGTTCCGACCCTGCCGCTTACCGGATACCTGTCCGCCTTTCTCCCTTCGGGAAGCGTGGCGCTTTCTC
ATAGCTCACGCTGTAGGTATCTCAGTTCGGTGTAGGTCGTTCGCTCCAAGCTGGGCTGTGTGCACTAACC
CCCCGTTCAGCCCGACCGCTGCGCCTTATCCGGTAACTATCGTCTTGAGTCCAACCCGGTAAGACACGAC
TTATCGCCACTGGCAGCAGCCACTGGTAACAGGATTAGCAGAGCGAGGTATGTAGGCGGTGCTACAGAGT
TCTTGAAGTGGTGGCCTAACTACGGCTACACTAGAAGAACAGTATTTGGTATCTGCGCTCTGCTGAAGCC
AGTTACCTTCGGAAAAAGAGTTGGTAGCTCTTGATCCGGCAAACAAACCACCGCTGGTAGCGGTGGTTTT
TTTGTTTGCAAGCAGCAGATTACGCGCAGAAAAAAAGGATCTCAAGAAGATCCTTTGATCTTTTCTACGG
GGTCTGACGCTCAGTGGAACGAAAACTCACGTTAAGGGATTTTGGTCATGAGATTATCAAAAAGGATCTT
CACCTAGATCCTTTTAAATTAAAAATGAAGTTTTAAATCAATCTAAAGTATATATGAGTAAACTTGGTCT
GACAGTTACCAATGCTTAATCAGTGAGGCACCTATCTCAGCGATCTGTCTATTTCGTTCATCCATAGTTG
CCTGACTCCCCGTCGTGTAGATAACTACGATACGGGAGGGCTTACCATCTGGCCCCAGTGCTGCAATGAT
ACCGCGAGACCCACGCTCACCGGCTCCAGATTTATCAGCAATAAACCAGCCAGCCGGAAGGGCCGAGCGC
AGAAGTGGTCCTGCAACTTTATCCGCCTCCATCCAGTCTATTAATTGTTGCCGGGAAGCTAGAGTAAGTA
GTTCGCCAGTTAATAGTTTGCGCAACGTTGTTGCCATTGCTACAGGCATCGTGGTGTCACGCTCGTCGTT
TGGTATGGCTTCATTCAGCTCCGGTTCCCAACGATCAAGGCGAGTTACATGATCCCCCATGTTGTGCAAA
AAAGCGGTTAGCTCCTTCGGTCCTCCGATCGTTGTCAGAAGTAAGTTGGCCGCAGTGTTATCACTCATGG
TTATGGCAGCACTGCATAATTCTCTTACTGTCATGCCATCCGTAAGATGCTTTTCTGTGACTGGTGAGTA
CTCAACCAAGTCATTCTGAGAATAGTGTATGCGGCGACCGAGTTGCTCTTGCCCGGCGTCAATACGGGAT
AATACCGCGCCACATAGCAGAACTTTAAAAGTGCTCATCATTGGAAAACGTTCTTCGGGGCGAAAACTCT
CAAGGATCTTACCGCTGTTGAGATCCAGTTCGATGTAACCCACTCGTGCACCCAACTGATCTTCAGCATC
TTTTACTTTCACCAGCGTTTCTGGGTGAGCAAAAACAGGAAGGCAAAATGCCGCAAAAAAGGGAATAAGG
GCGACACGGAAATGTTGAATACTCATACTCTTCCTTTTTCAATATTATTGAAGCATTTATCAGGGTTATT
GTCTCATGAGCGGATACATATTTGAATGTATTTAGAAAAATAAACAAATAGGGGTTCCGCGCACATTTCC
CCGAAAAGTGCCACCTGACGTCGACGGATCGGGAGATCAACTTGTTTATTGCAGCTTATAATGGTTACAA
ATAAAGCAATAGCATCACAAATTTCACAAATAAAGCATTTTTTTCACTGCATTCTAGTTGTGGTTTGTCC
AAACTCATCAATGTATCTTATCATGTCTGGATCAACTGGATAACTCAAGCTAACCAAAATCATCCCAAAC
TTCCCACCCCATACCCTATTACCACTGCCAATTACCTGTGGTTTCATTTACTCTAAACCTGTGATTCCTC
TGAATTATTTTCATTTTAAAGAAATTGTATTTGTTAAATATGTACTACAAACTTAGTAGTTGGAAGGGCT
AATTCACTCCCAAAGAAGACAAGATATCCTTGATCTGTGGATCTACCACACACAAGGCTACTTCCCTGAT
TAGCAGAACTACACACCAGGGCCAGGGGTCAGATATCCACTGACCTTTGGATGGTGCTACAAGCTAGTAC
CAGTTGAGCCAGATAAGGTAGAAGAGGCCAATAAAGGAGAGAACACCAGCTTGTTACACCCTGTGAGCCT
GCATGGGATGGATGACCCGGAGAGAGAAGTGTTAGAGTGGAGGTTTGACAGCCGCCTAGCATTTCATCAC
GTGGCCCGAGAGCTGCATCCGGAGTACTTCAAGAACTGCTGATATCGAGCTTGCTACAAGGGACTTTCCG
CTGGGGACTTTCCAGGGAGGCGTGGCCTGGGCGGGACTGGGGAGTGGCGAGCCCTCAGATCCTGCATATA
AGCAGCTGCTTTTTGCCTGTACTGGGTCTCTCTGGTTAGACCAGATCTGAGCCTGGGAGCTCTCTGGCTA
ACTAGGGAACCCACTGCTTAAGCCTCAATAAAGCTTGCCTTGAGTGCTTCAAGTAGTGTGTGCCCGTCTG
TTGTGTGACTCTGGTAACTAGAGATCCCTCAGACCCTTTTAGTCAGTGTGGAAAATCTCTAGCAGTGGCG
CCCGAACAGGGACTTGAAAGCGAAAGGGAAACCAGAGGAGCTCTCTCGACGCAGGACTCGGCTTGCTGAA
GCGCGCACGGCAAGAGGCGAGGGGCGGCGACTGGTGAGTACGCCAAAAATTTTGACTAGCGGAGGCTAGA
AGGAGAGAGATGGGTGCGAGAGCGTCAGTATTAAGCGGGGGAGAATTAGATCGCGATGGGARAAAAWKMK
GKKWRSGMSAGCGTCAGTATTAAGCGGGGGAGAATTAGATCGCGATGGGAAAAAATTCGGTTAAGGCCAG
GGGGAAAGAAAAAATATAAATTAAAACATATAGTATGGGCAAGCAGGGAGCTAGAACGATTCGCAGTTAA
TCCTGGCCTGTTAGAAACATCAGAAGGCTGTAGACAAATACTGGGACAGCTACAACCATCCCTTCAGACA
GGATCAGAAGAACTTAGATCATTATATAATACAGTAGCAACCCTCTATTGTGTGCATCAAAGGATAGAGA
TAAAAGACACCAAGGAAGCTTTAGACAAGATAGAGGAAGAGCAAAACAAAAGTAAGACCACCGCACAGCA
AGCGGCCGGCCGCTGATCTTCAGACCTGGAGGAGGAGATATGAGGGACAATTGGAGAAGTGAATTATATA
AATATAAAGTAGTAAAAATTGAACCATTAGGAGTAGCACCCACCAAGGCAAAGAGAAGAGTGGTGCAGAG
AGAAAAAAGAGCAGTGGGAATAGGAGCTTTGTTCCTTGGGTTCTTGGGAGCAGCAGGAAGCACTATGGGC
GCAGCGTCAATGACGCTGACGGTACAGGCCAGACAATTATTGTCTGGTATAGTGCAGCAGCAGAACAATT
TGCTGAGGGCTATTGAGGCGCAACAGCATCTGTTGCAACTCACAGTCTGGGGCATCAAGCAGCTCCAGGC
AAGAATCCTGGCTGTGGAAAGATACCTAAAGGATCAACAGCTCCTGGGGATTTGGGGTTGCTCTGGAAAA
CTCATTTGCACCACTGCTGTGCCTTGGAATGCTAGTTGGAGTAATAAATCTCTGGAACAGATTTGGAATC
ACACGACCTGGATGGAGTGGGACAGAGAAATTAACAATTACACAAGCTTAATACACTCCTTAATTGAAGA
ATCGCAAAACCAGCAAGAAAAGAATGAACAAGAATTATTGGAATTAGATAAATGGGCAAGTTTGTGGAAT
TGGTTTAACATAACAAATTGGCTGTGGTATATAAAATTATTCATAATGATAGTAGGAGGCTTGGTAGGTT
TAAGAATAGTTTTTGCTGTACTTTCTATAGTGAATAGAGTTAGGCAGGGATATTCACCATTATCGTTTCA
GACCCACCTCCCAACCCCGAGGGGACCCGACAGGCCCGAAGGAATAGAAGAAGAAGGTGGAGAGAGAGAC
AGAGACAGATCCATTCGATTAGTGAACGGATCGGCACTGCGTGCGCCAATTCTGCAGACAAATGGCAGTA
TTCATCCACAATTTTAAAAGAAAAGGGGGGATTGGGGGGTACAGTGCAGGGGAAAGAATAGTAGACATAA
TAGCAACAGACATACAAACTAAAGAATTACAAAAACAAATTACAAAAATTCAAAATTTTCGGGTTTATTA
CAGGGACAGCAGAGATCCAGTTTGGTTAGTACCGGGCCCGCTCTAGTCCGGAATCAGTCCTGCTCCTCGG
CCACGAAGTGCACGCAGTTGCCGGCCGGGTCGCGCAGGGCGAACTCCCGCCCCCACGGCTGCTCGCCGAT
CTCGGTCATGGCCGGCCCGGAGGCGTCCCGGAAGTTCGTGGACACGACCTCCGACCACTCGGCGTACAGC
TCGTCCAGGCCGCGCACCCACACCCAGGCCAGGGTGTTGTCCGGCACCACCTGGTCCTGGACCGCGCTGA
TGAACAGGGTCACGTCGTCCCGGACCACACCGGCGAAGTCGTCCTCCACGAAGTCCCGGGAGAACCCGAG
CCGGTCGGTCCAGAA
